Addgene plasmid #50258: pICH44157
Depositing lab: Sylvestre Marillonnet & Nicola Patron. Depositing organization: Leibniz Institute of Plant Biochemistry (IPB). Publication: A golden gate modular cloning toolbox for plants. Engler C, Youles M, Gruetzner R, Ehnert TM, Werner S, Jones JD, Patron NJ, Marillonnet S. ACS Synth Biol. 2014 Nov 21;3(11):839-43. doi: 10.1021/sb4001504. Epub 2014 Feb 20. PubMed 24933124.
Backbone
  Vector backbone: pICH41233
  Vector type: plant expression
Growth in bacteria
  Bacterial resistance: Spectinomycin, 50 μg/mL
  Growth temperature: 37°C
  Growth strain: DH10B
  Copy number: High Copy
Gene/Insert
  Gene/Insert name: promoter, RbcS2B (AT5g38420, A. thaliana)
  Species: A. thaliana (mustard weed)
  Mutation: BsaI/BbsI sites removed by point-mutation
  Cloning method: Restriction Enzyme; 5′ cloning site BpiI (destroyed during cloning); 3′ cloning site BpiI (destroyed during cloning)
Terms and licenses: Academic/Nonprofit Terms; Industry Terms: Not Available to Industry
Depositor comments: insert can be released with BsaI
How to cite: pICH44157 was a gift from Sylvestre Marillonnet & Nicola Patron (Addgene plasmid # 50258)
