[The description below was written by a language model from this plasmid's Addgene catalogue record, the feature table of its GenBank file and pLannotate feature annotations shown in this document.]
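Description:
pICH44157 is a small (about 2.9 kb) level 0 part plasmid from the Golden Gate Modular Cloning (MoClo) toolbox for plants. It is built on the pICH41233 backbone and catalogued as a plant expression vector, although in practice it acts as an E. coli storage and donor plasmid for a single standardised part rather than as a complete expression construct. It replicates from a high-copy ColE1/pUC-type origin. Selection is with spectinomycin through the aadA aminoglycoside adenylyltransferase gene, which also confers streptomycin resistance; an AmpR (bla) promoter lies upstream of aadA and presumably drives it. The short gentamicin acetyltransferase, integrase and lacI fragments picked up by automated annotation appear to be remnants carried along with the resistance cassette and backbone, not functional genes.

The insert is the promoter of the Arabidopsis thaliana RbcS2B gene (AT5g38420), which encodes a Rubisco small subunit. Internal BsaI and BbsI (BpiI) sites were removed by point mutation so that the part is compatible with type IIS assembly. The fragment was cloned through BpiI sites that were destroyed in the process, and the depositor notes that it can be released with BsaI. This allows directional one-pot assembly with other level 0 modules, such as coding sequences and terminators, into plant transcription units. Neither feature table annotates the promoter itself; it presumably occupies the unannotated region of the plasmid. The record does not state the fusion overhangs or the exact length of the promoter.
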