LOCUS       Exported 2946 bp ds-DNA circular SYN 13-MAY-2021
DEFINITION  synthetic circular DNA
ACCESSION   .
VERSION     .
KEYWORDS    pICH44157
SOURCE      synthetic DNA construct
  ORGANISM  synthetic DNA construct
REFERENCE   1 (bases 1 to 2946)
  AUTHORS   Engler C, Youles M, Gruetzner R, Ehnert TM, Werner S, Jones JD,
            Patron NJ, Marillonnet S
  TITLE     A golden gate modular cloning toolbox for plants.
  JOURNAL   ACS Synth Biol. 2014 Nov 21;3(11):839-43. doi: 10.1021/sb4001504.
            Epub 2014 Feb 20.
  PUBMED    24933124
REFERENCE   2 (bases 1 to 2946)
  AUTHORS   .
  TITLE     Direct Submission
  JOURNAL   Exported May 13, 2021 from SnapGene Server 1.1.58
            http://www.snapgene.com
FEATURES             Location/Qualifiers
     source          1..2946
                     /organism="synthetic DNA construct"
                     /mol_type="other DNA"
     primer_bind     complement(40..58)
                     /label=pBRforEco
                     /note="pBR322 vectors, upsteam of EcoRI site, forward
                     primer"
     promoter        126..230
                     /gene="bla"
                     /label=AmpR promoter
     CDS             450..1241
                     /codon_start=1
                     /gene="aadA"
                     /product="aminoglycoside adenylyltransferase (Murphy,
                     1985)"
                     /label=SmR
                     /note="confers resistance to spectinomycin and
                     streptomycin"
                     /translation="MREAVIAEVSTQLSEVVGVIERHLEPTLLAVHLYGSAVDGGLKPH
                     SDIDLLVTVTVRLDETTRRALINDLLETSASPGESEILRAVEVTIVVHDDIIPWRYPAK
                     RELQFGEWQRNDILAGIFEPATIDIDLAILLTKAREHSVALVGPAAEELFDPVPEQDLF
                     EALNETLTLWNSPPDWAGDERNVVLTLSRIWYSAVTGKIAPKDVAADWAMERLPAQYQP
                     VILEARQAYLGQEEDRLASRADQLEEFVHYVKGEITKVVGK"
     rep_origin      1412..2000
                     /direction=RIGHT
                     /label=ori
                     /note="high-copy-number ColE1/pMB1/pBR322/pUC origin of
                     replication"
     primer_bind     1901..1920
                     /label=pBR322ori-F
                     /note="pBR322 origin, forward primer"
     primer_bind     2154..2171
                     /label=L4440
                     /note="L4440 vector, forward primer"
ORIGIN
        1 tacttgagac cacgaagtgg ctcttcagtg gacgaaaggg cctcgtgata cgcctatttt
       61 tataggttaa tgtcatgata ataatggttt cttagacgtc aggtggcact tttcggggaa
      121 atgtgcgcgg aacccctatt tgtttatttt tctaaataca ttcaaatatg tatccgctca
      181 tgagacaata accctgataa atgcttcaat aatattgaaa aaggaagagt atgcgctcac
      241 gcaactggtc cagaaccttg accgaacgca gcggtggtaa cggcgcagtg gcggttttca
      301 tggcttgtta tgactgtttt tttggggtac agtctatgcc tcgggcatcc aagcagcaag
      361 cgcgttacgc cgtgggtcga tgtttgatgt tatggagcag caacgatgtt acgcagcagg
      421 gcagtcgccc taaaacaaag ttaaacatca tgagggaagc ggtgatcgcc gaagtatcga
      481 ctcaactatc agaggtagtt ggcgtcatcg agcgccatct cgaaccgacg ttgctggccg
      541 tacatttgta cggctccgca gtggatggcg gcctgaagcc acacagcgat attgatttgc
      601 tggttacggt gaccgtaagg cttgatgaaa caacgcggcg agctttgatc aacgaccttt
      661 tggaaacttc ggcttcccct ggagagagcg agattctccg cgctgtagaa gtcaccattg
      721 ttgtgcacga cgacatcatt ccgtggcgtt atccagctaa gcgcgaactg caatttggag
      781 aatggcagcg caatgacatt cttgcaggta tcttcgagcc agccacgatc gacattgatc
      841 tggctatctt gctgacaaaa gcaagagaac atagcgttgc cttggtaggt ccagcggcgg
      901 aggaactctt tgatccggtt cctgaacagg atctatttga ggcgctaaat gaaaccttaa
      961 cgctatggaa ctcgccgccc gactgggctg gcgatgagcg aaatgtagtg cttacgttgt
     1021 cccgcatttg gtacagcgca gtaaccggca aaatcgcgcc gaaggatgtc gctgccgact
     1081 gggcaatgga gcgcctgccg gcccagtatc agcccgtcat acttgaagct agacaggctt
     1141 atcttggaca agaagaagat cgcttggcct cgcgcgcaga tcagttggaa gaatttgtcc
     1201 attacgtaaa aggcgagatc accaaggtag tcggcaaata actgtcagac caagtttact
     1261 catatatact ttagattgat ttaaaacttc atttttaatt taaaaggatc taggtgaaga
     1321 tcctttttga taatctcatg accaaaatcc cttaacgtga gttttcgttc cactgagcgt
     1381 cagaccccgt agaaaagatc aaaggatctt cttgagatcc tttttttctg cgcgtaatct
     1441 gctgcttgca aacaaaaaaa ccaccgctac cagcggtggt ttgtttgccg gatcaagagc
     1501 taccaactct ttttccgaag gtaactggct tcagcagagc gcagatacca aatactgtcc
     1561 ttctagtgta gccgtagtta ggccaccact tcaagaactc tgtagcaccg cctacatacc
     1621 tcgctctgct aatcctgtta ccagtggctg ctgccagtgg cgataagtcg tgtcttaccg
     1681 ggttggactc aagacgatag ttaccggata aggcgcagcg gtcgggctga acggggggtt
     1741 cgtgcacaca gcccagcttg gagcgaacga cctacaccga actgagatac ctacagcgtg
     1801 agctatgaga aagcgccacg cttcccgaag ggagaaaggc ggacaggtat ccggtaagcg
     1861 gcagggtcgg aacaggagag cgcacgaggg agcttccagg gggaaacgcc tggtatcttt
     1921 atagtcctgt cgggtttcgc cacctctgac ttgagcgtcg atttttgtga tgctcgtcag
     1981 gggggcggag cctatggaaa aacgccagca acgcggcctt tttacggttc ctggcctttt
     2041 gctggccttt tgctcacatg ttctttcctg cgttatcccc tgattctgtg gataaccgta
     2101 ttaccgcctt tgagtgagct gataccgctc gccgcagccg aacgaccgag cgcagcgagt
     2161 cagtgagcga ggaagcggaa gagcgcccaa tacgcaaacc gcctctcccc gcgcgttggc
     2221 cgattcatta atcactctgt ggtctcagga ggcttaagtg ggccgtaagt gcaattgcgt
     2281 tgtgctccaa aaggaacggt gccgtgggtt cctcttgttc atcagaaata tattaattag
     2341 ccgtaaaacc tgaaaattca caagcatttg gattgttttc taatttaata tccattatgt
     2401 gactaaaagt tctagtgatc gtacatacta catagaaaat aataacacaa aatactagtt
     2461 tacatttccc aattaaaaac cattttgaat gaactctgtc tgatttaatt atacttttaa
     2521 aatgtgggat gaattcaaag attatactta tattcttatt atttaagatt atcaagtgga
     2581 aaaataaaaa tatgaatgtg ttaatataag gtaatagaaa tttaatcatt tttttaatct
     2641 atatgtaaaa agtatttaac cgatatctac aatttgacgc ctcccaattg aaaggagcca
     2701 aaagcaaccg atcaagtgca gaccagtagc catacacatt cactcctacc cttacatgag
     2761 aaagataaga ttatggagtt ttctgccacg tgatcttatc ctagtggtcc aaatcgataa
     2821 gggtgtcaac acctttcctt aatcctgtgg caattaacga cgttatcatg aattatggcc
     2881 cctttgatca ttagggctag ttgcctctag cggttcccac tatataaaga tgacaaaacc
     2941 aacaga
//
