Features (pLannotate 1.2.2; 6 found; start..end, strand, type, name):
    406..1194    -  CDS            aadA: S3AD_ECOLX - Experimental evidence at protein level: Swiss-Prot protein existence level 1. Mediates bacterial resistance to the antibiotics streptomycin and spectinomycin. From Escherichia coli.
   1201..1257    -  CDS            GmR (fragment): gentamycin acetyltransferase; aacC1; confers resistance to gentamycin
   1345..1425    +  CDS            int (fragment): INT2_ECOLX - Protein inferred from homology: Swiss-Prot protein existence level 3. Putative integrase believed to be involved in the insertion of antibiotic resistance genes into plasmids and transposons. From Escherichia coli.
   1416..1520    -  promoter       AmpR promoter: bla
   2360..2409    -  CDS            lacI (fragment): lac repressor; lacI; The lac repressor binds to the lac operator to inhibit transcription in E. coli. This inhibition can be relieved by adding lactose or isopropyl-β-D-thiogalactopyranoside (IPTG).
   2592..232     -  rep_origin     ori (across the origin): high-copy-number ColE1/pMB1/pBR322/pUC origin of replication
>Addgene plasmid #50258 | pICH44157 | addgene full sequence | sequence record 497564 | Addgene NGS Result
TGGTAACAGGATTAGCAGAGCGAGGTATGTAGGCGGTGCTACAGAGTTCTTGAAGTGGTGGCCTAACTAC
GGCTACACTAGAAGAACAGTATTTGGTATCTGCGCTCTGCTGAAGCCAGTTACCTTCGGAAAAAGAGTTG
GTAGCTCTTGATCCGGCAAACAAACCACCGCTGGTAGCGGTGGTTTTTTTGTTTGCAAGCAGCAGATTAC
GCGCAGAAAAAAAGGATCTCAAGAAGATCCTTTGATCTTTTCTACGGGGTCTGACGCTCAGTGGAACGAA
AACTCACGTTAAGGGATTTTGGTCATGAGATTATCAAAAAGGATCTTCACCTAGATCCTTTTAAATTAAA
AATGAAGTTTTAAATCAATCTAAAGTATATATGAGTAAACTTGGTCTGACAGTTATTTGCCGACTACCTT
GGTGATCTCGCCTTTTACGTAATGGACAAATTCTTCCAACTGATCTGCGCGCGAGGCCAAGCGATCTTCT
TCTTGTCCAAGATAAGCCTGTCTAGCTTCAAGTATGACGGGCTGATACTGGGCCGGCAGGCGCTCCATTG
CCCAGTCGGCAGCGACATCCTTCGGCGCGATTTTGCCGGTTACTGCGCTGTACCAAATGCGGGACAACGT
AAGCACTACATTTCGCTCATCGCCAGCCCAGTCGGGCGGCGAGTTCCATAGCGTTAAGGTTTCATTTAGC
GCCTCAAATAGATCCTGTTCAGGAACCGGATCAAAGAGTTCCTCCGCCGCTGGACCTACCAAGGCAACGC
TATGTTCTCTTGCTTTTGTCAGCAAGATAGCCAGATCAATGTCGATCGTGGCTGGCTCGAAGATACCTGC
AAGAATGTCATTGCGCTGCCATTCTCCAAATTGCAGTTCGCGCTTAGCTGGATAACGCCACGGAATGATG
TCGTCGTGCACAACAATGGTGACTTCTACAGCGCGGAGAATCTCGCTCTCTCCAGGGGAAGCCGAAGTTT
CCAAAAGGTCGTTGATCAAAGCTCGCCGCGTTGTTTCATCAAGCCTTACGGTCACCGTAACCAGCAAATC
AATATCGCTGTGTGGCTTCAGGCCGCCATCCACTGCGGAGCCGTACAAATGTACGGCCAGCAACGTCGGT
TCGAGATGGCGCTCGATGACGCCAACTACCTCTGATAGTTGAGTCGATACTTCGGCGATCACCGCTTCCC
TCATGATGTTTAACTTTGTTTTAGGGCGACTGCCCTGCTGCGTAACATCGTTGCTGCTCCATAACATCAA
ACATCGACCCACGGCGTAACGCGCTTGCTGCTTGGATGCCCGAGGCATAGACTGTACCCCAAAAAAAAAC
AGTCATAACAAGCCATGAAAACCGCCACTGCGCCGTTACCACCGCTGCGTTCGGTCAAGGTTCTGGACCA
GTTGCGTGAGCGCATACTCTTCCTTTTTCAATATTATTGAAGCATTTATCAGGGTTATTGTCTCATGAGC
GGATACATATTTGAATGTATTTAGAAAAATAAACAAATAGGGGTTCCGCGCACATTTCCCCGAAAAGTGC
CACCTGACGTCTAAGAAACCATTATTATCATGACATTAACCTATAAAAATAGGCGTATCACGAGGCCCTT
TCGTCCACTGAAGAGCCACTTCGTGGTCTCAAGTATCTGTTGGTTTTGTCATCTTTATATAGTGGGAACC
GCTAGAGGCAACTAGCCCTAATGATCAAAGGGGCCATAATTCATGATAACGTCGTTAATTGCCACAGGAT
TAAGGAAAGGTGTTGACACCCTTATCGATTTGGACCACTAGGATAAGATCACGTGGCAGAAAACTCCATA
ATCTTATCTTTCTCATGTAAGGGTAGGAGTGAATGTGTATGGCTACTGGTCTGCACTTGATCGGTTGCTT
TTGGCTCCTTTCAATTGGGAGGCGTCAAATTGTAGATATCGGTTAAATACTTTTTACATATAGATTAAAA
AAATGATTAAATTTCTATTACCTTATATTAACACATTCATATTTTTATTTTTCCACTTGATAATCTTAAA
TAATAAGAATATAAGTATAATCTTTGAATTCATCCCACATTTTAAAAGTATAATTAAATCAGACAGAGTT
CATTCAAAATGGTTTTTAATTGGGAAATGTAAACTAGTATTTTGTGTTATTATTTTCTATGTAGTATGTA
CGATCACTAGAACTTTTAGTCACATAATGGATATTAAATTAGAAAACAATCCAAATGCTTGTGAATTTTC
AGGTTTTACGGCTAATTAATATATTTCTGATGAACAAGAGGAACCCACGGCACCGTTCCTTTTGGAGCAC
AACGCAATTGCACTTACGGCCCACTTAAGCCTCCTGAGACCACAGAGTGATTAATGAATCGGCCAACGCG
CGGGGAGAGGCGGTTTGCGTATTGGGCGCTCTTCCGCTTCCTCGCTCACTGACTCGCTGCGCTCGGTCGT
TCGGCTGCGGCGAGCGGTATCAGCTCACTCAAAGGCGGTAATACGGTTATCCACAGAATCAGGGGATAAC
GCAGGAAAGAACATGTGAGCAAAAGGCCAGCAAAAGGCCAGGAACCGTAAAAAGGCCGCGTTGCTGGCGT
TTTTCCATAGGCTCCGCCCCCCTGACGAGCATCACAAAAATCGACGCTCAAGTCAGAGGTGGCGAAACCC
GACAGGACTATAAAGATACCAGGCGTTTCCCCCTGGAAGCTCCCTCGTGCGCTCTCCTGTTCCGACCCTG
CCGCTTACCGGATACCTGTCCGCCTTTCTCCCTTCGGGAAGCGTGGCGCTTTCTCATAGCTCACGCTGTA
GGTATCTCAGTTCGGTGTAGGTCGTTCGCTCCAAGCTGGGCTGTGTGCACGAACCCCCCGTTCAGCCCGA
CCGCTGCGCCTTATCCGGTAACTATCGTCTTGAGTCCAACCCGGTAAGACACGACTTATCGCCACTGGCA
GCAGCCAC
