>Addgene plasmid #50258 | pICH44157 | addgene partial sequence | sequence record 76546 | ColEterm 5'-agctgataccgctcgccgcagccgaacg-3'
GTGAGCGAGGAAGCGGAAGAGCGCCCAATACGCAAACCGCCTCTCCCCGCGCGTTGGCCGATTCATTAAT
CACTCTGTGGTCTCAGGAGGCTTAAGTGGGCCGTAAGTGCAATTGCGTTGTGCTCCAAAAGGAACGGTGC
CGTGGGTTCCTCTTGTTCATCAGAAATATATTAATTAGCCGTAAAACCTGAAAATTCACAAGCATTTGGA
TTGTTTTCTAATTTAATATCCATTATGTGACTAAAAGTTCTAGTGATCGTACATACTACATAGAAAATAA
TAACACAAAATACTAGTTTACATTTCCCAATTAAAAACCATTTTGAATGAACTCTGTCTGATTTAATTAT
ACTTTTAAAATGTGGGATGAATTCAAAGATTATACTTATATTCTTATTATTTAAGATTATCAAGTGGAAA
AATAAAAATATGAATGTGTTAATATAAGGTAATAGAAATTTAATCATTTTTTTAATCTATATGTAAAAAG
TATTTAACCGATATCTACAATTTGACGCCTCCCAATTGAAAGGAGCCAAAAGCAACCGATCAAGTGCAGA
CCAGTAGCCATACACATTCACTCCTACCCTTACATGAGAAAGATAAGATTATGGAGTTTTCTGCCACGTG
ATCTTATCCTAGTGGTCCAAATCGATAAGGGTGTCAACACCTTTCCTTAATCCTGTGGCAATTAACGACG
TTATCATGAATTATGGCCCCTTTGATCATTAGGGCTAGTTGCCTCTAGCGGTTCCCACTATATAAAGATG
ACAAAACCAACAGATACTTGAGACCACGAAGTGGCTCTTCAGTGGACGAAAGGGCCTCGTGATACGCCTA
TTTTTATAGGTTAATGTCATGATAATAATGGTTTCTTAGACGTCAGGTGGCACTTTTCGGGGAAATGTGC
GCGGAACCCCTATTTGTTTATTTTTCTAAATAC
